Addgene plasmid #114447: pLKO.TRC1.shmNsd1.2, puro
Purpose: Lentiviral vector for expression of shRNA sequence targeting mouse Nsd1
Depositing lab: Adrian Bracken. Depositing organization: Trinity College Dublin. Publication: The H3K36me2 Methyltransferase Nsd1 Demarcates PRC2-Mediated H3K27me2 and H3K27me3 Domains in Embryonic Stem Cells. Streubel G, Watson A, Jammula SG, Scelfo A, Fitzpatrick DJ, Oliviero G, McCole R, Conway E, Glancy E, Negri GL, Dillon E, Wynne K, Pasini D, Krogan NJ, Bracken AP, Cagney G. Mol Cell. 2018 Apr 19;70(2):371-379.e5. doi: 10.1016/j.molcel.2018.02.027. Epub 2018 Mar 29. PubMed 29606589.
Backbone
  Vector backbone: pLKO TRC1
  Backbone manufacturer: Sigma aldrich
  Vector type: Lentiviral, RNAi
  Selectable markers: Puromycin
Growth in bacteria
  Bacterial resistance: Ampicillin, 100 μg/mL
  Growth temperature: 37°C
  Growth strain: NEB Stable
  Copy number: Unknown
Gene/Insert
  Gene/Insert name: shNsd1.2
  gRNA/shRNA sequence: CCACTGTTCTTCTTTCCTTAT
  Species: M. musculus (mouse)
  Entrez Gene: Nsd1 (a.k.a. AI528500, KMT3B)
  Cloning method: Restriction Enzyme; 5′ cloning site Unknown (unknown if destroyed)
Terms and licenses: Academic/Nonprofit Terms; Industry Terms: Not Available to Industry
How to cite: pLKO.TRC1.shmNsd1.2, puro was a gift from Adrian Bracken (Addgene plasmid # 114447 ; http://n2t.net/addgene:114447 ; RRID:Addgene_114447)
