[The description below was written by a language model from this plasmid's Addgene catalogue record and pLannotate feature annotations shown in this document.]
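Description:
pLKO.TRC1.shmNsd1.2, puro is a lentiviral RNAi vector built on the pLKO TRC1 backbone and designed to knock down mouse Nsd1, the gene for an H3K36 methyltransferase also known as KMT3B. It is propagated in E. coli through a high-copy ColE1/pUC-type origin with ampicillin selection from the β-lactamase gene. An f1 origin is also present. The small lac, lacI, lacZα and RSF ori fragments and the T3/T7 promoters in the annotation appear to be remnants of the cloning backbone rather than functional parts of the payload.

The transfer cassette is a third-generation-style, self-inactivating HIV-1 design. An RSV promoter fused to a truncated 5' LTR drives production of the genomic RNA in packaging cells. It is followed by the Ψ packaging signal with a partial gag sequence, the Rev response element for Rev-dependent nuclear export, and a cPPT/CTS element, which typically aids nuclear import of the viral genome. The cassette ends in a ΔU3 3' LTR that disables LTR promoter activity after integration, followed by an SV40 polyadenylation signal. Within this frame, the human U6 RNA polymerase III promoter transcribes the shNsd1.2 hairpin. The hairpin is not annotated as a separate feature, but presumably lies in the gap between the U6 promoter and the cPPT. A separate human PGK promoter expresses puromycin N-acetyltransferase, so transduced cells can be selected with puromycin.

The construct is used to generate lentivirus for stable depletion of Nsd1 in mouse cells. The associated study examined how Nsd1 shapes PRC2-mediated H3K27 methylation domains in embryonic stem cells. The restriction sites used for cloning are not recorded.
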