Features (pLannotate 1.2.2; 26 found; start..end, strand, type, name):
      1..104     +  rep_origin     RSF ori (fragment): Plasmids containing the RSF 1030 origin of replication can be propagated in E. coli cells that contain additional plasmids with compatible origins.
    106..198     +  CDS            lacI (fragment): lac repressor; lacI; The lac repressor binds to the lac operator to inhibit transcription in E. coli. This inhibition can be relieved by adding lactose or isopropyl-β-D-thiogalactopyranoside (IPTG).
    211..232     +  protein_bind   CAP binding site: CAP binding activates transcription in the presence of cAMP. E. coli catabolite activator protein
    247..277     +  promoter       lac promoter: promoter for the E. coli lac operon
    285..301     +  protein_bind   lac operator: The lac repressor binds to the lac operator to inhibit transcription in E. coli. This inhibition can be relieved by adding lactose or isopropyl-β-D-thiogalactopyranoside (IPTG). lac repressor encoded by lacI
    346..364     +  promoter       T3 promoter: promoter for bacteriophage T3 RNA polymerase
    392..618     +  promoter       RSV promoter: Rous sarcoma virus enhancer/promoter
    619..799     +  LTR            5' LTR (truncated): truncated 5' long terminal repeat (LTR) from HIV-1
    846..971     +  misc_feature   HIV-1 Ψ: packaging signal of human immunodeficiency virus type 1
    955..1318    +  CDS            HIV-1 gag (fragment): gag protein from human immunodeficiency virus 1; gag
   1464..1697    +  misc_feature   RRE: The Rev response element (RRE) of HIV-1 allows for Rev-dependent mRNA export from the nucleus to the cytoplasm.
   2074..2174    +  CDS            Rev (fragment): human immunodeficiency virus 1 (HIV-1) Rev protein; rev; enhances nuclear export of unspliced and incompletely spliced viral mRNAs
   2224..2464    +  promoter       U6 promoter: RNA polymerase III promoter for human U6 snRNA
   2569..2686    +  misc_feature   cPPT/CTS: central polypurine tract and central termination sequence of HIV-1
   2735..3245    +  promoter       hPGK promoter: human phosphoglycerate kinase 1 promoter
   3267..3866    +  CDS            PuroR: puromycin N-acetyltransferase; pac from Streptomyces alboniger; confers resistance to puromycin
   3909..3992    +  CDS            nef (fragment): NEF_HV1Z2 - Experimental evidence at protein level: Swiss-Prot protein existence level 1. Extracellular Nef protein targets CD4(+) T-lymphocytes for apoptosis by interacting with CXCR4 surface receptors. From Human immunodeficiency virus type 1 group M subtype D (isolate Z2/CDC-Z34) (HIV-1).
   3994..4227    +  LTR            3' LTR (ΔU3): self-inactivating 3' long terminal repeat (LTR) from HIV-1
   4299..4420    +  polyA_signal   SV40 poly(A) signal: SV40 polyadenylation signal
   4460..4595    +  rep_origin     SV40 ori: SV40 origin of replication
   4616..4634    -  promoter       T7 promoter: promoter for bacteriophage T7 RNA polymerase
   4642..4797    +  CDS            lacZα (fragment): LacZα fragment of β-galactosidase; lacZ fragment
   4802..5230    +  rep_origin     f1 ori (sequence partly withheld): f1 bacteriophage origin of replication; arrow indicates direction of (+) strand synthesis
   5283..5387    +  promoter       AmpR promoter: bla
   5388..6248    +  CDS            AmpR: β-lactamase; bla; confers resistance to ampicillin, carbenicillin, and related antibiotics
   6419..7007    +  rep_origin     ori: high-copy-number ColE1/pMB1/pBR322/pUC origin of replication
>Addgene plasmid #114447 | pLKO.TRC1.shmNsd1.2, puro | addgene full sequence | sequence record 221598 | Addgene NGS Result
CCCTGATTCTGTGGATAACCGTATTACCGCCTTTGAGTGAGCTGATACCGCTCGCCGCAGCCGAACGACC
GAGCGCAGCGAGTCAGTGAGCGAGGAAGCGGAAGAGCGCCCAATACGCAAACCGCCTCTCCCCGCGCGTT
GGCCGATTCATTAATGCAGCTGGCACGACAGGTTTCCCGACTGGAAAGCGGGCAGTGAGCGCAACGCAAT
TAATGTGAGTTAGCTCACTCATTAGGCACCCCAGGCTTTACACTTTATGCTTCCGGCTCGTATGTTGTGT
GGAATTGTGAGCGGATAACAATTTCACACAGGAAACAGCTATGACCATGATTACGCCAAGCGCGCAATTA
ACCCTCACTAAAGGGAACAAAAGCTGGAGCTGCAAGCTTAATGTAGTCTTATGCAATACTCTTGTAGTCT
TGCAACATGGTAACGATGAGTTAGCAACATGCCTTACAAGGAGAGAAAAAGCACCGTGCATGCCGATTGG
TGGAAGTAAGGTGGTACGATCGTGCCTTATTAGGAAGGCAACAGACGGGTCTGACATGGATTGGACGAAC
CACTGAATTGCCGCATTGCAGAGATATTGTATTTAAGTGCCTAGCTCGATACATAAACGGGTCTCTCTGG
TTAGACCAGATCTGAGCCTGGGAGCTCTCTGGCTAACTAGGGAACCCACTGCTTAAGCCTCAATAAAGCT
TGCCTTGAGTGCTTCAAGTAGTGTGTGCCCGTCTGTTGTGTGACTCTGGTAACTAGAGATCCCTCAGACC
CTTTTAGTCAGTGTGGAAAATCTCTAGCAGTGGCGCCCGAACAGGGACTTGAAAGCGAAAGGGAAACCAG
AGGAGCTCTCTCGACGCAGGACTCGGCTTGCTGAAGCGCGCACGGCAAGAGGCGAGGGGCGGCGACTGGT
GAGTACGCCAAAAATTTTGACTAGCGGAGGCTAGAAGGAGAGAGATGGGTGCGAGAGCGTCAGTATTAAG
CGGGGGAGAATTAGATCGCGATGGGAAAAAATTCGGTTAAGGCCAGGGGGAAAGAAAAAATATAAATTAA
AACATATAGTATGGGCAAGCAGGGAGCTAGAACGATTCGCAGTTAATCCTGGCCTGTTAGAAACATCAGA
AGGCTGTAGACAAATACTGGGACAGCTACAACCATCCCTTCAGACAGGATCAGAAGAACTTAGATCATTA
TATAATACAGTAGCAACCCTCTATTGTGTGCATCAAAGGATAGAGATAAAAGACACCAAGGAAGCTTTAG
ACAAGATAGAGGAAGAGCAAAACAAAAGTAAGACCACCGCACAGCAAGCGGCCGCTGATCTTCAGACCTG
GAGGAGGAGATATGAGGGACAATTGGAGAAGTGAATTATATAAATATAAAGTAGTAAAAATTGAACCATT
AGGAGTAGCACCCACCAAGGCAAAGAGAAGAGTGGTGCAGAGAGAAAAAAGAGCAGTGGGAATAGGAGCT
TTGTTCCTTGGGTTCTTGGGAGCAGCAGGAAGCACTATGGGCGCAGCGTCAATGACGCTGACGGTACAGG
CCAGACAATTATTGTCTGGTATAGTGCAGCAGCAGAACAATTTGCTGAGGGCTATTGAGGCGCAACAGCA
TCTGTTGCAACTCACAGTCTGGGGCATCAAGCAGCTCCAGGCAAGAATCCTGGCTGTGGAAAGATACCTA
AAGGATCAACAGCTCCTGGGGATTTGGGGTTGCTCTGGAAAACTCATTTGCACCACTGCTGTGCCTTGGA
ATGCTAGTTGGAGTAATAAATCTCTGGAACAGATTTGGAATCACACGACCTGGATGGAGTGGGACAGAGA
AATTAACAATTACACAAGCTTAATACACTCCTTAATTGAAGAATCGCAAAACCAGCAAGAAAAGAATGAA
CAAGAATTATTGGAATTAGATAAATGGGCAAGTTTGTGGAATTGGTTTAACATAACAAATTGGCTGTGGT
ATATAAAATTATTCATAATGATAGTAGGAGGCTTGGTAGGTTTAAGAATAGTTTTTGCTGTACTTTCTAT
AGTGAATAGAGTTAGGCAGGGATATTCACCATTATCGTTTCAGACCCACCTCCCAACCCCGAGGGGACCC
GACAGGCCCGAAGGAATAGAAGAAGAAGGTGGAGAGAGAGACAGAGACAGATCCATTCGATTAGTGAACG
GATCTCGACGGTATCGATCACGAGACTAGCCTCGAGCGGCCGCCCCCTTCACCGAGGGCCTATTTCCCAT
GATTCCTTCATATTTGCATATACGATACAAGGCTGTTAGAGAGATAATTGGAATTAATTTGACTGTAAAC
ACAAAGATATTAGTACAAAATACGTGACGTAGAAAGTAATAATTTCTTGGGTAGTTTGCAGTTTTAAAAT
TATGTTTTAAAATGGACTATCATATGCTTACCGTAACTTGAAAGTATTTCGATTTCTTGGCTTTATATAT
CTTGTGGAAAGGACGAAACACCGGCCACTGTTCTTCTTTCCTTATCTCGAGATAAGGAAAGAAGAACAGT
GGTTTTTGAATTCTCGACCTCGAGACAAATGGCAGTATTCATCCACAATTTTAAAAGAAAAGGGGGGATT
GGGGGGTACAGTGCAGGGGAAAGAATAGTAGACATAATAGCAACAGACATACAAACTAAAGAATTACAAA
AACAAATTACAAAAATTCAAAATTTTCGGGTTTATTACAGGGACAGCAGAGATCCACTTTGGCCGCGGCT
CGAGGGGGTTGGGGTTGCGCCTTTTCCAAGGCAGCCCTGGGTTTGCGCAGGGACGCGGCTGCTCTGGGCG
TGGTTCCGGGAAACGCAGCGGCGCCGACCCTGGGTCTCGCACATTCTTCACGTCCGTTCGCAGCGTCACC
CGGATCTTCGCCGCTACCCTTGTGGGCCCCCCGGCGACGCTTCCTGCTCCGCCCCTAAGTCGGGAAGGTT
CCTTGCGGTTCGCGGCGTGCCGGACGTGACAAACGGAAGCCGCACGTCTCACTAGTACCCTCGCAGACGG
ACAGCGCCAGGGAGCAATGGCAGCGCGCCGACCGCGATGGGCTGTGGCCAATAGCGGCTGCTCAGCAGGG
CGCGCCGAGAGCAGCGGCCGGGAAGGGGCGGTGCGGGAGGCGGGGTGTGGGGCGGTAGTGTGGGCCCTGT
TCCTGCCCGCGCGGTGTTCCGCATTCTGCAAGCCTCCGGAGCGCACGTCGGCAGTCGGCTCCCTCGTTGA
CCGAATCACCGACCTCTCTCCCCAGGGGGATCCACCGGAGCTTACCATGACCGAGTACAAGCCCACGGTG
CGCCTCGCCACCCGCGACGACGTCCCCAGGGCCGTACGCACCCTCGCCGCCGCGTTCGCCGACTACCCCG
CCACGCGCCACACCGTCGATCCGGACCGCCACATCGAGCGGGTCACCGAGCTGCAAGAACTCTTCCTCAC
GCGCGTCGGGCTCGACATCGGCAAGGTGTGGGTCGCGGACGACGGCGCCGCGGTGGCGGTCTGGACCACG
CCGGAGAGCGTCGAAGCGGGGGCGGTGTTCGCCGAGATCGGCCCGCGCATGGCCGAGTTGAGCGGTTCCC
GGCTGGCCGCGCAGCAACAGATGGAAGGCCTCCTGGCGCCGCACCGGCCCAAGGAGCCCGCGTGGTTCCT
GGCCACCGTCGGCGTCTCGCCCGACCACCAGGGCAAGGGTCTGGGCAGCGCCGTCGTGCTCCCCGGAGTG
GAGGCGGCCGAGCGCGCCGGGGTGCCCGCCTTCCTGGAGACCTCCGCGCCCCGCAACCTCCCCTTCTACG
AGCGGCTCGGCTTCACCGTCACCGCCGACGTCGAGGTGCCCGAAGGACCGCGCACCTGGTGCATGACCCG
CAAGCCCGGTGCCTGACGCCCGCCCCACGACCCGCAGCGCCCGACCGAAAGGAGCGCACGACCCCATGCA
TCGGTACCTTTAAGACCAATGACTTACAAGGCAGCTGTAGATCTTAGCCACTTTTTAAAAGAAAAGGGGG
GACTGGAAGGGCTAATTCACTCCCAACGAAGACAAGATCTGCTTTTTGCTTGTACTGGGTCTCTCTGGTT
AGACCAGATCTGAGCCTGGGAGCTCTCTGGCTAACTAGGGAACCCACTGCTTAAGCCTCAATAAAGCTTG
CCTTGAGTGCTTCAAGTAGTGTGTGCCCGTCTGTTGTGTGACTCTGGTAACTAGAGATCCCTCAGACCCT
TTTAGTCAGTGTGGAAAATCTCTAGCAGTAGTAGTTCATGTCATCTTATTATTCAGTATTTATAACTTGC
AAAGAAATGAATATCAGAGAGTGAGAGGAACTTGTTTATTGCAGCTTATAATGGTTACAAATAAAGCAAT
AGCATCACAAATTTCACAAATAAAGCATTTTTTTCACTGCATTCTAGTTGTGGTTTGTCCAAACTCATCA
ATGTATCTTATCATGTCTGGCTCTAGCTATCCCGCCCCTAACTCCGCCCATCCCGCCCCTAACTCCGCCC
AGTTCCGCCCATTCTCCGCCCCATGGCTGACTAATTTTTTTTATTTATGCAGAGGCCGAGGCCGCCTCGG
CCTCTGAGCTATTCCAGAAGTAGTGAGGAGGCTTTTTTGGAGGCCTAGGGACGTACCCAATTCGCCCTAT
AGTGAGTCGTATTACGCGCGCTCACTGGCCGTCGTTTTACAACGTCGTGACTGGGAAAACCCTGGCGTTA
CCCAACTTAATCGCCTTGCAGCACATCCCCCTTTCGCCAGCTGGCGTAATAGCGAAGAGGCCCGCACCGA
TCGCCCTTCCCAACAGTTGCGCAGCCTGAATGGCGAATGGG
[124 nt withheld, positions 4802-4925]
C
[91 nt withheld, positions 4927-5017]
A
[49 nt withheld, positions 5019-5067]
CCTTTGACGTTGGAGTCCACGTTCTTT
[37 nt withheld, positions 5095-5131]
ACCCTATCTCGGTCTATTCTTTTGATTTATAAGGGATTTTGCCGATTTCGGCCTATTGGTTAAAAAATGA
GCTGATTTAACAAAAATTTAACGCGAATTTTAACAAAATATTAACGCTTACAATTTAGGTGGCACTTTTC
GGGGAAATGTGCGCGGAACCCCTATTTGTTTATTTTTCTAAATACATTCAAATATGTATCCGCTCATGAG
ACAATAACCCTGATAAATGCTTCAATAATATTGAAAAAGGAAGAGTATGAGTATTCAACATTTCCGTGTC
GCCCTTATTCCCTTTTTTGCGGCATTTTGCCTTCCTGTTTTTGCTCACCCAGAAACGCTGGTGAAAGTAA
AAGATGCTGAAGATCAGTTGGGTGCACGAGTGGGTTACATCGAACTGGATCTCAACAGCGGTAAGATCCT
TGAGAGTTTTCGCCCCGAAGAACGTTTTCCAATGATGAGCACTTTTAAAGTTCTGCTATGTGGCGCGGTA
TTATCCCGTATTGACGCCGGGCAAGAGCAACTCGGTCGCCGCATACACTATTCTCAGAATGACTTGGTTG
AGTACTCACCAGTCACAGAAAAGCATCTTACGGATGGCATGACAGTAAGAGAATTATGCAGTGCTGCCAT
AACCATGAGTGATAACACTGCGGCCAACTTACTTCTGACAACGATCGGAGGACCGAAGGAGCTAACCGCT
TTTTTGCACAACATGGGGGATCATGTAACTCGCCTTGATCGTTGGGAACCGGAGCTGAATGAAGCCATAC
CAAACGACGAGCGTGACACCACGATGCCTGTAGCAATGGCAACAACGTTGCGCAAACTATTAACTGGCGA
ACTACTTACTCTAGCTTCCCGGCAACAATTAATAGACTGGATGGAGGCGGATAAAGTTGCAGGACCACTT
CTGCGCTCGGCCCTTCCGGCTGGCTGGTTTATTGCTGATAAATCTGGAGCCGGTGAGCGTGGGTCTCGCG
GTATCATTGCAGCACTGGGGCCAGATGGTAAGCCCTCCCGTATCGTAGTTATCTACACGACGGGGAGTCA
GGCAACTATGGATGAACGAAATAGACAGATCGCTGAGATAGGTGCCTCACTGATTAAGCATTGGTAACTG
TCAGACCAAGTTTACTCATATATACTTTAGATTGATTTAAAACTTCATTTTTAATTTAAAAGGATCTAGG
TGAAGATCCTTTTTGATAATCTCATGACCAAAATCCCTTAACGTGAGTTTTCGTTCCACTGAGCGTCAGA
CCCCGTAGAAAAGATCAAAGGATCTTCTTGAGATCCTTTTTTTCTGCGCGTAATCTGCTGCTTGCAAACA
AAAAAACCACCGCTACCAGCGGTGGTTTGTTTGCCGGATCAAGAGCTACCAACTCTTTTTCCGAAGGTAA
CTGGCTTCAGCAGAGCGCAGATACCAAATACTGTTCTTCTAGTGTAGCCGTAGTTAGGCCACCACTTCAA
GAACTCTGTAGCACCGCCTACATACCTCGCTCTGCTAATCCTGTTACCAGTGGCTGCTGCCAGTGGCGAT
AAGTCGTGTCTTACCGGGTTGGACTCAAGACGATAGTTACCGGATAAGGCGCAGCGGTCGGGCTGAACGG
GGGGTTCGTGCACACAGCCCAGCTTGGAGCGAACGACCTACACCGAACTGAGATACCTACAGCGTGAGCT
ATGAGAAAGCGCCACGCTTCCCGAAGGGAGAAAGGCGGACAGGTATCCGGTAAGCGGCAGGGTCGGAACA
GGAGAGCGCACGAGGGAGCTTCCAGGGGGAAACGCCTGGTATCTTTATAGTCCTGTCGGGTTTCGCCACC
TCTGACTTGAGCGTCGATTTTTGTGATGCTCGTCAGGGGGGCGGAGCCTATGGAAAAACGCCAGCAACGC
GGCCTTTTTACGGTTCCTGGCCTTTTGCTGGCCTTTTGCTCACATGTTCTTTCCTGCGTTATC
